>Addgene plasmid #173986 | pGL3-noSV40-humanEC1.45_p300peak1-2_CoordinatorMutant#2 | addgene full sequence | sequence record 341797 | Addgene NGS Result
CATTCCGGTACTGTTGGTAAAGCCACCATGGAAGACGCCAAAAACATAAAGAAAGGCCCGGCGCCATTCT
ATCCGCTGGAAGATGGAACCGCTGGAGAGCAACTGCATAAGGCTATGAAGAGATACGCCCTGGTTCCTGG
AACAATTGCTTTTACAGATGCACATATCGAGGTGGACATCACTTACGCTGAGTACTTCGAAATGTCCGTT
CGGTTGGCAGAAGCTATGAAACGATATGGGCTGAATACAAATCACAGAATCGTCGTATGCAGTGAAAACT
CTCTTCAATTCTTTATGCCGGTGTTGGGCGCGTTATTTATCGGAGTTGCAGTTGCGCCCGCGAACGACAT
TTATAATGAACGTGAATTGCTCAACAGTATGGGCATTTCGCAGCCTACCGTGGTGTTCGTTTCCAAAAAG
GGGTTGCAAAAAATTTTGAACGTGCAAAAAAAGCTCCCAATCATCCAAAAAATTATTATCATGGATTCTA
AAACGGATTACCAGGGATTTCAGTCGATGTACACGTTCGTCACATCTCATCTACCTCCCGGTTTTAATGA
ATACGATTTTGTGCCAGAGTCCTTCGATAGGGACAAGACAATTGCACTGATCATGAACTCCTCTGGATCT
ACTGGTCTGCCTAAAGGTGTCGCTCTGCCTCATAGAACTGCCTGCGTGAGATTCTCGCATGCCAGAGATC
CTATTTTTGGCAATCAAATCATTCCGGATACTGCGATTTTAAGTGTTGTTCCATTCCATCACGGTTTTGG
AATGTTTACTACACTCGGATATTTGATATGTGGATTTCGAGTCGTCTTAATGTATAGATTTGAAGAAGAG
CTGTTTCTGAGGAGCCTTCAGGATTACAAGATTCAAAGTGCGCTGCTGGTGCCAACCCTATTCTCCTTCT
TCGCCAAAAGCACTCTGATTGACAAATACGATTTATCTAATTTACACGAAATTGCTTCTGGTGGCGCTCC
CCTCTCTAAGGAAGTCGGGGAAGCGGTTGCCAAGAGGTTCCATCTGCCAGGTATCAGGCAAGGATATGGG
CTCACTGAGACTACATCAGCTATTCTGATTACACCCGAGGGGGATGATAAACCGGGCGCGGTCGGTAAAG
TTGTTCCATTTTTTGAAGCGAAGGTTGTGGATCTGGATACCGGGAAAACGCTGGGCGTTAATCAAAGAGG
CGAACTGTGTGTGAGAGGTCCTATGATTATGTCCGGTTATGTAAACAATCCGGAAGCGACCAACGCCTTG
ATTGACAAGGATGGATGGCTACATTCTGGAGACATAGCTTACTGGGACGAAGACGAACACTTCTTCATCG
TTGACCGCCTGAAGTCTCTGATTAAGTACAAAGGCTATCAGGTGGCTCCCGCTGAATTGGAATCCATCTT
GCTCCAACACCCCAACATCTTCGACGCAGGTGTCGCAGGTCTTCCCGACGATGACGCCGGTGAACTTCCC
GCCGCCGTTGTTGTTTTGGAGCACGGAAAGACGATGACGGAAAAAGAGATCGTGGATTACGTCGCCAGTC
AAGTAACAACCGCGAAAAAGTTGCGCGGAGGAGTTGTGTTTGTGGACGAAGTACCGAAAGGTCTTACCGG
AAAACTCGACGCAAGAAAAATCAGAGAGATCCTCATAAAGGCCAAGAAGGGCGGAAAGATCGCCGTGTAA
TTCTAGAGTCGGGGCGGCCGGCCGCTTCGAGCAGACATGATAAGATACATTGATGAGTTTGGACAAACCA
CAACTAGAATGCAGTGAAAAAAATGCTTTATTTGTGAAATTTGTGATGCTATTGCTTTATTTGTAACCAT
TATAAGCTGCAATAAACAAGTTAACAACAACAATTGCATTCATTTTATGTTTCAGGTTCAGGGGGAGGTG
TGGGAGGTTTTTTAAAGCAAGTAAAACCTCTACAAATGTGGTAAAATCGATAAGGATCTGGATCCGTCGA
CCGATGCCCTTGAGAGCCTTCAACCCAGTCAGCTCCTTCCGGTGGGCGCGGGGCATGACTATCGTCGCCG
CACTTATGACTGTCTTCTTTATCATGCAACTCGTAGGACAGGTGCCGGCAGCGCTCTTCCGCTTCCTCGC
TCACTGACTCGCTGCGCTCGGTCGTTCGGCTGCGGCGAGCGGTATCAGCTCACTCAAAGGCGGTAATACG
GTTATCCACAGAATCAGGGGATAACGCAGGAAAGAACATGTGAGCAAAAGGCCAGCAAAAGGCCAGGAAC
CGTAAAAAGGCCGCGTTGCTGGCGTTTTTCCATAGGCTCCGCCCCCCTGACGAGCATCACAAAAATCGAC
GCTCAAGTCAGAGGTGGCGAAACCCGACAGGACTATAAAGATACCAGGCGTTTCCCCCTGGAAGCTCCCT
CGTGCGCTCTCCTGTTCCGACCCTGCCGCTTACCGGATACCTGTCCGCCTTTCTCCCTTCGGGAAGCGTG
GCGCTTTCTCATAGCTCACGCTGTAGGTATCTCAGTTCGGTGTAGGTCGTTCGCTCCAAGCTGGGCTGTG
TGCACGAACCCCCCGTTCAGCCCGACCGCTGCGCCTTATCCGGTAACTATCGTCTTGAGTCCAACCCGGT
AAGACACGACTTATCGCCACTGGCAGCAGCCACTGGTAACAGGATTAGCAGAGCGAGGTATGTAGGCGGT
GCTACAGAGTTCTTGAAGTGGTGGCCTAACTACGGCTACACTAGAAGAACAGTATTTGGTATCTGCGCTC
TGCTGAAGCCAGTTACCTTCGGAAAAAGAGTTGGTAGCTCTTGATCCGGCAAACAAACCACCGCTGGTAG
CGGTGGTTTTTTTGTTTGCAAGCAGCAGATTACGCGCAGAAAAAAAGGATCTCAAGAAGATCCTTTGATC
TTTTCTACGGGGTCTGACGCTCAGTGGAACGAAAACTCACGTTAAGGGATTTTGGTCATGAGATTATCAA
AAAGGATCTTCACCTAGATCCTTTTAAATTAAAAATGAAGTTTTAAATCAATCTAAAGTATATATGAGTA
AACTTGGTCTGACAGTTACCAATGCTTAATCAGTGAGGCACCTATCTCAGCGATCTGTCTATTTCGTTCA
TCCATAGTTGCCTGACTCCCCGTCGTGTAGATAACTACGATACGGGAGGGCTTACCATCTGGCCCCAGTG
CTGCAATGATACCGCGAGACCCACGCTCACCGGCTCCAGATTTATCAGCAATAAACCAGCCAGCCGGAAG
GGCCGAGCGCAGAAGTGGTCCTGCAACTTTATCCGCCTCCATCCAGTCTATTAATTGTTGCCGGGAAGCT
AGAGTAAGTAGTTCGCCAGTTAATAGTTTGCGCAACGTTGTTGCCATTGCTACAGGCATCGTGGTGTCAC
GCTCGTCGTTTGGTATGGCTTCATTCAGCTCCGGTTCCCAACGATCAAGGCGAGTTACATGATCCCCCAT
GTTGTGCAAAAAAGCGGTTAGCTCCTTCGGTCCTCCGATCGTTGTCAGAAGTAAGTTGGCCGCAGTGTTA
TCACTCATGGTTATGGCAGCACTGCATAATTCTCTTACTGTCATGCCATCCGTAAGATGCTTTTCTGTGA
CTGGTGAGTACTCAACCAAGTCATTCTGAGAATAGTGTATGCGGCGACCGAGTTGCTCTTGCCCGGCGTC
AATACGGGATAATACCGCGCCACATAGCAGAACTTTAAAAGTGCTCATCATTGGAAAACGTTCTTCGGGG
CGAAAACTCTCAAGGATCTTACCGCTGTTGAGATCCAGTTCGATGTAACCCACTCGTGCACCCAACTGAT
CTTCAGCATCTTTTACTTTCACCAGCGTTTCTGGGTGAGCAAAAACAGGAAGGCAAAATGCCGCAAAAAA
GGGAATAAGGGCGACACGGAAATGTTGAATACTCATACTCTTCCTTTTTCAATATTATTGAAGCATTTAT
CAGGGTTATTGTCTCATGAGCGGATACATATTTGAATGTATTTAGAAAAATAAACAAATAGGGGTTCCGC
GCACATTTCCCCGAAAAGTGCCACCTG
[124 nt withheld, positions 4018-4141]
C
[91 nt withheld, positions 4143-4233]
A
[49 nt withheld, positions 4235-4283]
CCTTTGACGTTGGAGTCCACGTTCTTT
[37 nt withheld, positions 4311-4347]
ACCCTATCTCGGTCTATTCTTTTGATTTATAAGGGATTTTGCCGATTTCGGCCTATTGGTTAAAAAATGA
GCTGATTTAACAAAAATTTAACGCGAATTTTAACAAAATATTAACGCTTACAATTTGCCATTCGCCATTC
AGGCTGCGCAACTGTTGGGAAGGGCGATCGGTGCGGGCCTCTTCGCTATTACGCCAGCCCAAGCTACCAT
GATAAGTAAGTAATATTAAGGTACGGGAGGTACTTGGAGCGGCCGCAATAAAATATCTTTATTTTCATTA
CATCTGTGTGTTGGTTTTTTGTGTGAATCGATAGTACTAACATACGCTCTCCATCAAAACAAAACGAAAC
AAAACAAACTAGCAAAATAGGCTGTCCCCAGTGCAAGTGCAGGTGCCAGAACATTTCTCTATCGATAGGT
ACCGAGCTCTTATTTAAGCAGCTGAATTTGAGGTAATTAGTTACAGCTGCAATAGGTAAATTGACATTAA
ATAATATACTTGACGTTAGGCTTCTTTACTGTAACTCACTTCTGGATGGCATGTTGTTGTCTGTTTTTAC
CTTTCTCCTTCCCCCCCCCCCAGTTGATCTATTAGGAAATAGAGAACTATCTTCATTTCTGCTCCTTCTT
CCAGGCTTGAATCTACACAACAGGCCACTCCCCAAAATTCCTCTGCTTAATTTAGAGAGCAGGTTTCAGG
GATTCACCTGGGAACAACAGCAGCAGGCACCTGACTCATATTCCTGGCGGAGAGGAAGGGAGGCCATGTA
GCTGCTCTTCCGTGGACGCGGATGCTTCCTGCCTCATAGCCGGGTCGCCTCCGCGCTAACCCCGTTGAAC
CTTGCAACCAGCCCCTCTAGAGTGTGGAAGAAAGGAGCATCGACCCAGCCTCAGGTTTCACTTCTGTTCT
AGTTTATCTATCCGGCTTAGATTGAGCATCTGTGCTTTCAGAAAATTTTCCCATTTTTGAATCACTAACA
GTACCCTTTATTCTTACTACTGCCAGGGATTCACTATTTTTAAACAGCTTTATTGTCATTTCAGTAGGAT
TTGGGGAAGAAAAGGAAGCGAATACATGTGTTCAATCCGTCATGTTGACTTGAAACTGCTGTTTTAAACT
GCTCTCTTTCTACGTATTTGATTCCTTTTGCTCTACCCATCCCCATGTGCCTCTACTTGTCAAGTATTGG
GAGATTATATAGGTTTCTTGTGTTTGTTGTGGTGATCAAAGTTTCTTGGGGCAGCGCCCTCATTATCTGT
CAGGCCTGGCTTCTATGATTGAGAACAGGTGCAGCCAAGCCTTTGCTCTCCCTACCACTTCTGTCTGTCA
AATAGAAAGCAGGAGGGAGCTTTTCTGTGGGATCTTTCCTTTCCTCTCAATTCTCTTTGCTGGAGAGCTC
TCCAGGATATTGGCAAGGATCTGAATTTGTGGCAGAGAAGCCCGAGTGAGTAACCAACTGTCCCCAATTG
TATTAGCCTTTTAAATAAAGGATTCCCAGCAAACATTCAGAAGAAACCATATGCCTTCCAGGGATAGGCA
GCTGGAAGAGAGGGAAGAGATTAATACAGAAAAAAGCTATAGGCCATCCCGATCCTATTCTTCAGTTCCT
TTATTGGAGGCATTAAGTTTTATTTTATTAACTTCTTTCTTGCCCTTCAAAAGTTGAGGGTGCTCACTCC
AGGGCTTGTGGATATCTGCCCCAGAGAACCTCAGTGCAAAGGTTTGAAATCACAGCTGGCTGTGATTAGA
AGGATTGGGAGAGATCAGTGCTTGATTAACTTTCAGCTGCTATTGGTTTGCCTCAGTTCCTGCAGGAGAA
TTAATCTGTAGGTTCGAGTAAATTTTGGATCTTAATGGATACCAGATACATTGAGCCCACCCAGACCACC
AAGATTTTGCAATCCTTTTCCTCACATTTAAATGGTACAAATGAATTCATTCCTCCTTACTCAGTGAACA
GAATAACTCTACCTCAAGGTTTTTCTCATATAGCATTCACTTGATTTTGCCTTCTTTTCCAAGAAAGTAT
AGATTCGTTGGGGCAAGGAGATCTGCGATCTGCATCTCAATTAGTCAGCAACCATAGTCCCGCCCCTAAC
TCCGCCCATCCCGCCCCTAACTCCGCCCAGTTCCGCCCATTCTCCGCCCCATCGCTGACTAATTTTTTTT
ATTTATGCAGAGGCCGAGGCCGCCTCGGCCTCTGAGCTATTCCAGAAGTAGTGAGGAGGCTTTTTTGGAG
GCCTAGGCTTTTGCAAAAAGCTTGG
Features (pLannotate 1.2.2; 12 found; start..end, strand, type, name):
     28..1680    +  CDS            luciferase: firefly luciferase; luc+; enhanced luc+ version of the luciferase gene
   1721..1842    -  polyA_signal   SV40 poly(A) signal: SV40 polyadenylation signal
   1865..1933    -  CDS            large T antigen (fragment): large T antigen from SV40 (simian virus 40)
   1955..2087    +  CDS            TcR (fragment): tetracycline efflux protein; tet; confers resistance to tetracycline
   2267..2855    -  rep_origin     ori: high-copy-number ColE1/pMB1/pBR322/pUC origin of replication
   3026..3886    -  CDS            AmpR: β-lactamase; bla; confers resistance to ampicillin, carbenicillin, and related antibiotics
   3887..3991    -  promoter       AmpR promoter: bla
   4018..4446    +  rep_origin     f1 ori (sequence partly withheld): f1 bacteriophage origin of replication; arrow indicates direction of (+) strand synthesis
   4478..4545    -  CDS            lacZα (fragment): LacZα fragment of β-galactosidase; lacZ fragment
   4604..4652    +  polyA_signal   poly(A) signal: synthetic polyadenylation signal
   4666..4757    +  misc_feature   pause site: RNA polymerase II transcriptional pause signal from the human α2 globin gene
   6408..6604    +  promoter       SV40 promoter: SV40 early promoter
