[The description below was written by a language model from this plasmid's Addgene catalogue record and pLannotate feature annotations shown in this document.]
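Description:
pGL3-noSV40-humanEC1.45_p300peak1-2_CoordinatorMutant#2 is a firefly luciferase enhancer reporter plasmid built on the Promega pGL3-Promoter backbone and intended for transient reporter assays in transfected cells. It is maintained in E. coli as a high-copy plasmid through a ColE1/pUC-type origin and selected with ampicillin via the β-lactamase gene and its native promoter. An f1 bacteriophage origin is also present. The short large T antigen, tetracycline-resistance and lacZα fragments picked up by annotation are backbone remnants rather than functional genes.

The payload is a 1,602 bp human insert comprising p300 peak 1 and peak 2 of EC1.45, an enhancer cluster associated with SOX9, carrying a mutation of the second Coordinator motif. The insert itself is not annotated in the feature table, but the unannotated interval between the upstream transcriptional insulation elements (a synthetic poly(A) signal and the α2-globin RNA polymerase II pause site, which reduce read-through from the backbone) and the SV40 early promoter is of about the right size to hold it. That position would put the test element immediately upstream of the minimal SV40 promoter driving the luc+ coding sequence, which is terminated by the SV40 late poly(A) signal. Although the name includes "noSV40", both the catalogue entry and the annotation show an SV40 promoter. The record does not explain the term, and the exact cloning sites are also not recorded.

Because the SV40 promoter alone gives low basal expression, luciferase output reports the activity of the cloned element. This mutant is presumably compared with the wild-type version to test the contribution of that Coordinator motif to enhancer function, in the context of work on long-range SOX9 enhancers in human neural crest and craniofacial disease.
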