Addgene plasmid #173986: pGL3-noSV40-humanEC1.45_p300peak1-2_CoordinatorMutant#2
Purpose: Firefly luciferase enhancer reporter plasmid.
Depositing lab: Joanna Wysocka. Depositing organization: Stanford University. Publication: Loss of Extreme Long-Range Enhancers in Human Neural Crest Drives a Craniofacial Disorder. Long HK, Osterwalder M, Welsh IC, Hansen K, Davies JOJ, Liu YE, Koska M, Adams AT, Aho R, Arora N, Ikeda K, Williams RM, Sauka-Spengler T, Porteus MH, Mohun T, Dickel DE, Swigut T, Hughes JR, Higgs DR, Visel A, Selleri L, Wysocka J. Cell Stem Cell. 2020 Nov 5;27(5):765-783.e14. doi: 10.1016/j.stem.2020.09.001. Epub 2020 Sep 28. PubMed 32991838.
Backbone
  Vector backbone: pGL3-Promoter, GenBank: U47298.2
  Backbone manufacturer: Promega
  Backbone size w/o insert (bp): 5016
  Vector type: Luciferase
Growth in bacteria
  Bacterial resistance: Ampicillin, 100 μg/mL
  Growth temperature: 37°C
  Growth strain: DH5alpha
  Copy number: High Copy
Gene/Insert
  Gene/Insert name: p300 peak 1 and peak 2 from SOX9 enhancer cluster EC1.45 with Coordinator motif #2 mutated
  Species: H. sapiens (human)
  Insert size (bp): 1602
  Mutation: Coordinator motif mutation #2
  Promoter: SV40 promoter
  Cloning method: Restriction Enzyme; 5′ cloning site unknown (unknown if destroyed)
  Sequencing primers: 5′ CGCTCTCCATCAAAACAAAACG; 3′ GAGTTAGGGGCGGGATGG
Terms and licenses: Academic/Nonprofit Terms; Industry Terms: Not Available to Industry
How to cite: pGL3-noSV40-humanEC1.45_p300peak1-2_CoordinatorMutant#2 was a gift from Joanna Wysocka (Addgene plasmid # 173986 ; http://n2t.net/addgene:173986 ; RRID:Addgene_173986)
